LOCUS       Exported 3560 bp ds-DNA circular SYN 13-MAY-2021
DEFINITION  synthetic circular DNA
ACCESSION   .
VERSION     .
KEYWORDS    pUC-UAS1B7-Leum
SOURCE      synthetic DNA construct
  ORGANISM  synthetic DNA construct
REFERENCE   1 (bases 1 to 3560)
  AUTHORS   Blazeck J, Liu L, Redden H, Alper H
  TITLE     Tuning gene expression in Yarrowia lipolytica by a hybrid promoter
            approach.
  JOURNAL   Appl Environ Microbiol. 2011 Nov;77(22):7905-14. doi:
            10.1128/AEM.05763-11. Epub 2011 Sep 16.
  PUBMED    21926196
REFERENCE   2 (bases 1 to 3560)
  AUTHORS   .
  TITLE     Direct Submission
  JOURNAL   Exported May 13, 2021 from SnapGene Server 1.1.58
            http://www.snapgene.com
FEATURES             Location/Qualifiers
     source          1..3560
                     /organism="synthetic DNA construct"
                     /mol_type="other DNA"
     primer_bind     complement(29..51)
                     /label=pGEX 3'
                     /note="pGEX vectors, reverse primer"
     primer_bind     151..170
                     /label=pRS-marker
                     /note="pRS vectors, use to sequence yeast selectable
                     marker"
     primer_bind     364..386
                     /label=M13/pUC Forward
                     /note="In lacZ gene"
     primer_bind     378..395
                     /label=M13 Forward
                     /note="In lacZ gene. Also called M13-F20 or M13 (-21)
                     Forward"
     primer_bind     379..395
                     /label=M13 fwd
                     /note="common sequencing primer, one of multiple similar
                     variants"
     primer_bind     complement(1339..1355)
                     /label=M13 rev
                     /note="common sequencing primer, one of multiple similar
                     variants"
     primer_bind     complement(1339..1355)
                     /label=M13 Reverse
                     /note="In lacZ gene. Also called M13-rev"
     primer_bind     complement(1352..1374)
                     /label=M13/pUC Reverse
                     /note="In lacZ gene"
     protein_bind    1363..1379
                     /label=lac operator
                     /bound_moiety="lac repressor encoded by lacI"
                     /note="The lac repressor binds to the lac operator to
                     inhibit transcription in E. coli. This inhibition can be
                     relieved by adding lactose or
                     isopropyl-beta-D-thiogalactopyranoside (IPTG)."
     promoter        complement(1387..1417)
                     /label=lac promoter
                     /note="promoter for the E. coli lac operon"
     protein_bind    1432..1453
                     /label=CAP binding site
                     /bound_moiety="E. coli catabolite activator protein"
                     /note="CAP binding activates transcription in the presence
                     of cAMP."
     primer_bind     complement(1570..1587)
                     /label=L4440
                     /note="L4440 vector, forward primer"
     rep_origin      complement(1741..2329)
                     /direction=LEFT
                     /label=ori
                     /note="high-copy-number ColE1/pMB1/pBR322/pUC origin of
                     replication"
     primer_bind     complement(1821..1840)
                     /label=pBR322ori-F
                     /note="pBR322 origin, forward primer"
     CDS             complement(2500..3360)
                     /codon_start=1
                     /gene="bla"
                     /product="beta-lactamase"
                     /label=AmpR
                     /note="confers resistance to ampicillin, carbenicillin, and
                     related antibiotics"
                     /translation="MSIQHFRVALIPFFAAFCLPVFAHPETLVKVKDAEDQLGARVGYI
                     ELDLNSGKILESFRPEERFPMMSTFKVLLCGAVLSRIDAGQEQLGRRIHYSQNDLVEYS
                     PVTEKHLTDGMTVRELCSAAITMSDNTAANLLLTTIGGPKELTAFLHNMGDHVTRLDRW
                     EPELNEAIPNDERDTTMPVAMATTLRKLLTGELLTLASRQQLIDWMEADKVAGPLLRSA
                     LPAGWFIADKSGAGERGSRGIIAALGPDGKPSRIVVIYTTGSQATMDERNRQIAEIGAS
                     LIKHW"
     primer_bind     3123..3142
                     /label=Amp-R
                     /note="Ampicillin resistance gene, reverse primer"
     promoter        complement(3361..3465)
                     /gene="bla"
                     /label=AmpR promoter
     primer_bind     3533..3551
                     /label=pBRforEco
                     /note="pBR322 vectors, upsteam of EcoRI site, forward
                     primer"
ORIGIN
        1 tcgcgcgttt cggtgatgac ggtgaaaacc tctgacacat gcagctcccg gagacggtca
       61 cagcttgtct gtaagcggat gccgggagca gacaagcccg tcagggcgcg tcagcgggtg
      121 ttggcgggtg tcggggctgg cttaactatg cggcatcaga gcagattgta ctgagagtgc
      181 accatatgcg gtgtgaaata ccgcacagat gcgtaaggag aaaataccgc atcaggcgcc
      241 attcgccatt caggctgcgc aactgttggg aagggcgatc ggtgcgggcc tcttcgctat
      301 tacgccagct ggcgaaaggg ggatgtgctg caaggcgatt aagttgggta acgccagggt
      361 tttcccagtc acgacgttgt aaaacgacgg ccagtttcga actgcagttg gtacccgaat
      421 tcctgaggtg tctcacaagt gccgtgcagt cccgccccca cttgcttctc tttgtgtgta
      481 gtgtacgtac attatcgaga ccgttgttcc cgcccacctc gatccggtct agactgaggt
      541 gtctcacaag tgccgtgcag tcccgccccc acttgcttct ctttgtgtgt agtgtacgta
      601 cattatcgag accgttgttc ccgcccacct cgatccgggg atccctgagg tgtctcacaa
      661 gtgccgtgca gtcccgcccc cacttgcttc tctttgtgtg tagtgtacgt acattatcga
      721 gaccgttgtt cccgcccacc tcgatccggg tcgacctgag gtgtctcaca agtgccgtgc
      781 agtcccgccc ccacttgctt ctctttgtgt gtagtgtacg tacattatcg agaccgttgt
      841 tcccgcccac ctcgatccgg gagctcctga ggtgtctcac aagtgccgtg cagtcccgcc
      901 cccacttgct tctctttgtg tgtagtgtac gtacattatc gagaccgttg ttcccgccca
      961 cctcgatccg gggatccctg aggtgtctca caagtgccgt gcagtcccgc ccccacttgc
     1021 ttctctttgt gtgtagtgta cgtacattat cgagaccgtt gttcccgccc acctcgatcc
     1081 gggtcgacct gaggtgtctc acaagtgccg tgcagtcccg cccccacttg cttctctttg
     1141 tgtgtagtgt acgtacatta tcgagaccgt tgttcccgcc cacctcgatc cgggcatgca
     1201 ctgatcacgg gcaaaagtgc gtatatatac aagagcgttt gccagccaca gattttcact
     1261 ccacacacca catcacacat acaaccacac acatccacaa tggaacccga aactaaaagc
     1321 ttcaggcgcg ccatcatggt catagctgtt tcctgtgtga aattgttatc cgctcacaat
     1381 tccacacaac atacgagccg gaagcataaa gtgtaaagcc tggggtgcct aatgagtgag
     1441 ctaactcaca ttaattgcgt tgcgctcact gcccgctttc cagtcgggaa acctgtcgtg
     1501 ccagctgcat taatgaatcg gccaacgcgc ggggagaggc ggtttgcgta ttgggcgctc
     1561 ttccgcttcc tcgctcactg actcgctgcg ctcggtcgtt cggctgcggc gagcggtatc
     1621 agctcactca aaggcggtaa tacggttatc cacagaatca ggggataacg caggaaagaa
     1681 catgtgagca aaaggccagc aaaaggccag gaaccgtaaa aaggccgcgt tgctggcgtt
     1741 tttccatagg ctccgccccc ctgacgagca tcacaaaaat cgacgctcaa gtcagaggtg
     1801 gcgaaacccg acaggactat aaagatacca ggcgtttccc cctggaagct ccctcgtgcg
     1861 ctctcctgtt ccgaccctgc cgcttaccgg atacctgtcc gcctttctcc cttcgggaag
     1921 cgtggcgctt tctcatagct cacgctgtag gtatctcagt tcggtgtagg tcgttcgctc
     1981 caagctgggc tgtgtgcacg aaccccccgt tcagcccgac cgctgcgcct tatccggtaa
     2041 ctatcgtctt gagtccaacc cggtaagaca cgacttatcg ccactggcag cagccactgg
     2101 taacaggatt agcagagcga ggtatgtagg cggtgctaca gagttcttga agtggtggcc
     2161 taactacggc tacactagaa ggacagtatt tggtatctgc gctctgctga agccagttac
     2221 cttcggaaaa agagttggta gctcttgatc cggcaaacaa accaccgctg gtagcggtgg
     2281 tttttttgtt tgcaagcagc agattacgcg cagaaaaaaa ggatctcaag aagatccttt
     2341 gatcttttct acggggtctg acgctcagtg gaacgaaaac tcacgttaag ggattttggt
     2401 catgagatta tcaaaaagga tcttcaccta gatcctttta aattaaaaat gaagttttaa
     2461 atcaatctaa agtatatatg agtaaacttg gtctgacagt taccaatgct taatcagtga
     2521 ggcacctatc tcagcgatct gtctatttcg ttcatccata gttgcctgac tccccgtcgt
     2581 gtagataact acgatacggg agggcttacc atctggcccc agtgctgcaa tgataccgcg
     2641 agacccacgc tcaccggctc cagatttatc agcaataaac cagccagccg gaagggccga
     2701 gcgcagaagt ggtcctgcaa ctttatccgc ctccatccag tctattaatt gttgccggga
     2761 agctagagta agtagttcgc cagttaatag tttgcgcaac gttgttgcca ttgctacagg
     2821 catcgtggtg tcacgctcgt cgtttggtat ggcttcattc agctccggtt cccaacgatc
     2881 aaggcgagtt acatgatccc ccatgttgtg caaaaaagcg gttagctcct tcggtcctcc
     2941 gatcgttgtc agaagtaagt tggccgcagt gttatcactc atggttatgg cagcactgca
     3001 taattctctt actgtcatgc catccgtaag atgcttttct gtgactggtg agtactcaac
     3061 caagtcattc tgagaatagt gtatgcggcg accgagttgc tcttgcccgg cgtcaatacg
     3121 ggataatacc gcgccacata gcagaacttt aaaagtgctc atcattggaa aacgttcttc
     3181 ggggcgaaaa ctctcaagga tcttaccgct gttgagatcc agttcgatgt aacccactcg
     3241 tgcacccaac tgatcttcag catcttttac tttcaccagc gtttctgggt gagcaaaaac
     3301 aggaaggcaa aatgccgcaa aaaagggaat aagggcgaca cggaaatgtt gaatactcat
     3361 actcttcctt tttcaatatt attgaagcat ttatcagggt tattgtctca tgagcggata
     3421 catatttgaa tgtatttaga aaaataaaca aataggggtt ccgcgcacat ttccccgaaa
     3481 agtgccacct gacgtctaag aaaccattat tatcatgaca ttaacctata aaaataggcg
     3541 tatcacgagg ccctttcgtc
//
