[The description below was written by a language model from this plasmid's Addgene catalogue record and the feature table of its GenBank file.]
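Description:
pUC-UAS1B7-Leum is a 3,560 bp pUC19-based cloning plasmid that stores a synthetic hybrid promoter for the oleaginous yeast Yarrowia lipolytica. It is propagated in E. coli, where the high-copy ColE1/pUC origin drives replication and the bla gene (AmpR, with its own promoter) confers ampicillin resistance. The backbone is otherwise unmodified and retains the usual pUC19 lac region, with the lac promoter, lac operator and CAP binding site lying next to the cloning site. The annotated features include no yeast origin, centromere, auxotrophic marker or integration element, so the plasmid appears to be a bacterial carrier for the part rather than a vector that can be maintained in Yarrowia.

The payload is the 937 bp UAS1B7-Leum promoter, cloned between BstBI and AscI sites that both remain intact, so the fragment can be excised and moved into other vectors. It sits between the M13 forward and reverse primer sites, which can be used to sequence it. The feature table does not annotate the insert itself, so its internal organisation is not documented there. The name suggests seven tandem copies of the UAS1B upstream activating sequence fused to a minimal leucine-gene core promoter, but the record does not spell this out. No reporter or coding sequence is listed downstream of the promoter.

The associated publication describes tuning gene expression in Y. lipolytica through a hybrid promoter approach. This fits use of the plasmid as one member of a graded promoter series, serving as a source of a defined-strength element for building expression cassettes in synthetic biology and metabolic engineering.
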