Addgene plasmid #44315: pUC-UAS1B7-Leum
Depositing lab: Hal Alper. Depositing organization: University of Texas at Austin. Publication: Tuning gene expression in Yarrowia lipolytica by a hybrid promoter approach. Blazeck J, Liu L, Redden H, Alper H. Appl Environ Microbiol. 2011 Nov;77(22):7905-14. doi: 10.1128/AEM.05763-11. Epub 2011 Sep 16. PubMed 21926196.
Backbone
  Vector backbone: pUC19
  Backbone size w/o insert (bp): 2623
  Total vector size (bp): 3560
  Modifications to backbone: None
  Vector type: Bacterial Expression, Synthetic Biology
Growth in bacteria
  Bacterial resistance: Ampicillin, 100 μg/mL
  Growth temperature: 37°C
  Growth strain: DH10B
  Copy number: High Copy
Gene/Insert
  Gene/Insert name: UAS1B7-Leum promoter
  Species: Yarrowia lipolytica
  Insert size (bp): 937
  Mutation: N/A
  Promoter: UAS1B7-Leum
  Cloning method: Restriction Enzyme; 5′ cloning site BstBI (not destroyed); 3′ cloning site AscI (not destroyed)
  Sequencing primers: 5′ m13_forward20_primer; 3′ m13_reverse_primer
Terms and licenses: Academic/Nonprofit Terms; Industry Terms: Not Available to Industry
How to cite: pUC-UAS1B7-Leum was a gift from Hal Alper (Addgene plasmid # 44315 ; http://n2t.net/addgene:44315 ; RRID:Addgene_44315)
