>Addgene plasmid #44315 | pUC-UAS1B7-Leum | addgene partial sequence | sequence record 62832 | M13_pUC_rev
GTTTCGGGTTCCATTGTGGATGTGTGTGGTTGTATGTGTGATGTGGTGTGTGGAGTGAAAATCTGTGGCT
GGCAAACGCTCTTGTATATATACGCACTTTTGCCCGTGATCAGTGCATGCCCGGATCGAGGTGGGCGGGA
ACAACGGTCTCGATAATGTACGTACACTACACACAAAGAGAAGCAAGTGGGGGCGGGACTGCACGGCACT
TGTGAGACACCTCAGGTCGACCCGGATCGAGGTGGGCGGGAACAACGGTCTCGATAATGTACGTACACTA
CACACAAAGAGAAGCAAGTGGGGGCGGGACTGCACGGCACTTGTGAGACACCTCAGGGATCCCCGGATCG
AGGTGGGCGGGAACAACGGTCTCGATAATGTACGTACACTACACACAAAGAGAAGCAAGTGGGGGCGGGA
CTGCACGGCACTTGTGAGACACCTCAGGAGCTCCCGGATCGAGGTGGGCGGGAACAACGGTCTCGATAAT
GTACGTACACTACACACAAAGAGAAGCAAGTGGGGGCGGGACTGCACGGCACTTGTGAGACACCTCAGGT
CGACCCGGATCGAGGTGGGCGGGAACAACGGTCTCGATAATGTACGTACACTACACACAAAGAGAAGCAA
GTGGGGGCGGGACTGCACGGCACTTGTGAGACACCTCAGGGATCCCC
